Addgene plasmid #40862: pLR-NH
Depositing lab: Adam Bogdanove. Depositing organization: Iowa State University Research Foundation. Publication: Efficient design and assembly of custom TALEN and other TAL effector-based constructs for DNA targeting. Cermak T, Doyle EL, Christian M, Wang L, Zhang Y, Schmidt C, Baller JA, Somia NV, Bogdanove AJ, Voytas DF. Nucleic Acids Res. 2011 Jul;39(12):e82. doi: 10.1093/nar/gkr218 PubMed 21493687.
Backbone
  Vector backbone: pCS468
  Backbone size w/o insert (bp): 2479
  Total vector size (bp): 2568
Growth in bacteria
  Bacterial resistance: Spectinomycin, 50 μg/mL
  Growth temperature: 37°C
  Growth strain: DH5alpha
  Growth instructions: DH5a/LB+antibiotics
  Copy number: High Copy
Gene/Insert
  Gene/Insert name: last NH repeat
  Insert size (bp): 89
  Cloning method: Restriction Enzyme; 5′ cloning site ApaI (not destroyed); 3′ cloning site XbaI (not destroyed)
  Sequencing primers: 5′ pTC14_F1 (cctactcaggagagcgttca)
Terms and licenses: Academic/Nonprofit Terms; Industry Terms: Not Available to Industry
How to cite: pLR-NH was a gift from Adam Bogdanove (Addgene plasmid # 40862 ; http://n2t.net/addgene:40862 ; RRID:Addgene_40862)
