[The description below was written by a language model from this plasmid's Addgene catalogue record and pLannotate feature annotations shown in this document.]
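Description:
pLR-NH is a small (about 2.6 kb), high-copy bacterial cloning plasmid that serves as a module donor for assembling custom TAL effector repeat arrays. It is built on the pCS468 backbone and carries an 89 bp insert described as the "last NH repeat", placed between ApaI and XbaI sites that both remain intact. In TAL effector arrays the final repeat is truncated (a "half repeat"), which fits the very short insert. "NH" denotes the repeat-variable diresidue that sets the base preference of that repeat; NH is generally used as a guanine-specifying RVD, although the record itself does not state the target base.

The plasmid is propagated in E. coli from a ColE1/pUC-type origin. It is selected with spectinomycin through an aadA (SmR) aminoglycoside adenylyltransferase gene, which also confers streptomycin resistance. Upstream of this marker are a fragment of the class 1 integron Pc promoter and a short gentamicin acetyltransferase remnant, which suggests the resistance cassette derives from an integron. The other annotated features are partial lacI and lacZα fragments and the rrnB T1 and T2 terminators. These appear to be backbone remnants flanking the cloning region rather than functional expression elements. The feature table does not annotate the repeat insert itself, and no promoter for expressing it is indicated, as expected for a parts-storage plasmid.

According to the associated publication, the plasmid belongs to a toolkit for efficient design and assembly of custom TALENs and other TAL effector-based DNA-targeting constructs. A last-repeat plasmid such as this one supplies the terminal repeat when the array is joined into a destination backbone.
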