Features (pLannotate 1.2.2; 8 found; start..end, strand, type, name):
    236..259     +  promoter       Pc promoter (fragment): intI1 (promoter lies within the coding sequence); class 1 integron promoter
    435..491     +  CDS            GmR (fragment): gentamycin acetyltransferase; aacC1; confers resistance to gentamycin
    498..1289    +  CDS            SmR: aminoglycoside adenylyltransferase (Murphy, 1985); aadA; confers resistance to spectinomycin and streptomycin
   1382..1970    +  rep_origin     ori: high-copy-number ColE1/pMB1/pBR322/pUC origin of replication
   2153..2245    +  CDS            lacI (fragment): lac repressor; lacI; The lac repressor binds to the lac operator to inhibit transcription in E. coli. This inhibition can be relieved by adding lactose or isopropyl-β-D-thiogalactopyranoside (IPTG).
   2300..2327    -  terminator     rrnB T2 terminator: transcription terminator T2 from the E. coli rrnB gene
   2459..2502    +  terminator     rrnB T1 terminator: Escherichia coli rrnB; transcription terminator T1 from the E. coli rrnB gene
   2549..17      -  CDS            lacZα (fragment) (across the origin): LacZα fragment of β-galactosidase; lacZ fragment
>Addgene plasmid #40862 | pLR-NH | depositor full sequence | sequence record 54238 | pLR-NH sequence 2568 bps
GTAAAACGACGGCCAGTCTTAAGCTCGGGCCCGTCTCGCTATCGCCAGCAATCACGGCGGCAAGCAAGCG
CTCGAAAGCATTGTGGCCCAGCTGAGCCGGCCTGATCCGGCGTTGGCCGCGTTGACCAACGAGAGACGTC
TAGACCAGCCAGGACAGAAATGCCTCGACTTCGCTGCTACCCAAGGTTGCCGGGTGACGCACACCGTGGA
AACGGATGAAGGCACGAACCCAGTGGACATAAGCCTGTTCGGTTCGTAAGCTGTAATGCAAGTAGCGTAT
GCGCTCACGCAACTGGTCCAGAACCTTGACCGAACGCAGCGGTGGTAACGGCGCAGTGGCGGTTTTCATG
GCTTGTTATGACTGTTTTTTTGGGGTACAGTCTATGCCTCGGGCATCCAAGCAGCAAGCGCGTTACGCCG
TGGGTCGATGTTTGATGTTATGGAGCAGCAACGATGTTACGCAGCAGGGCAGTCGCCCTAAAACAAAGTT
AAACATTATGAGGGAAGCGGTGATCGCCGAAGTATCGACTCAACTATCAGAGGTAGTTGGCGTCATCGAG
CGCCATCTCGAACCGACGTTGCTGGCCGTACATTTGTACGGCTCCGCAGTGGATGGCGGCCTGAAGCCAC
ACAGTGATATTGATTTGCTGGTTACGGTGACCGTAAGGCTTGATGAAACAACGCGGCGAGCTTTGATCAA
CGACCTTTTGGAAACTTCGGCTTCCCCTGGAGAGAGCGAGATTCTCCGCGCTGTAGAAGTCACCATTGTT
GTGCACGACGACATCATTCCGTGGCGTTATCCAGCTAAGCGCGAACTGCAATTTGGAGAATGGCAGCGCA
ATGACATTCTTGCAGGTATCTTCGAGCCAGCCACGATCGACATTGATCTGGCTATCTTGCTGACAAAAGC
AAGAGAACATAGCGTTGCCTTGGTAGGTCCAGCGGCGGAGGAACTCTTTGATCCGGTTCCTGAACAGGAT
CTATTTGAGGCGCTAAATGAAACCTTAACGCTATGGAACTCGCCGCCCGACTGGGCTGGCGATGAGCGAA
ATGTAGTGCTTACGTTGTCCCGCATTTGGTACAGCGCAGTAACCGGCAAAATCGCGCCGAAGGATGTCGC
TGCCGACTGGGCAATGGAGCGCCTGCCGGCCCAGTATCAGCCCGTCATACTTGAAGCTAGACAGGCTTAT
CTTGGACAAGAAGAAGATCGCTTGGCCTCGCGCGCAGATCAGTTGGAAGAATTTGTCCACTACGTGAAAG
GCGAGATCACCAAGGTAGTCGGCAAATAACCCTCGAGCCACCCATGACCAAAATCCCTTAACGTGAGTTA
CGCGTCGTTCCACTGAGCGTCAGACCCCGTAGAAAAGATCAAAGGATCTTCTTGAGATCCTTTTTTTCTG
CGCGTAATCTGCTGCTTGCAAACAAAAAAACCACCGCTACCAGCGGTGGTTTGTTTGCCGGATCAAGAGC
TACCAACTCTTTTTCCGAAGGTAACTGGCTTCAGCAGAGCGCAGATACCAAATACTGTCCTTCTAGTGTA
GCCGTAGTTAGGCCACCACTTCAAGAACTCTGTAGCACCGCCTACATACCTCGCTCTGCTAATCCTGTTA
CCAGTGGCTGCTGCCAGTGGCGATAAGTCGTGTCTTACCGGGTTGGACTCAAGACGATAGTTACCGGATA
AGGCGCAGCGGTCGGGCTGAACGGGGGGTTCGTGCACACAGCCCAGCTTGGAGCGAACGACCTACACCGA
ACTGAGATACCTACAGCGTGAGCATTGAGAAAGCGCCACGCTTCCCGAAGGGAGAAAGGCGGACAGGTAT
CCGGTAAGCGGCAGGGTCGGAACAGGAGAGCGCACGAGGGAGCTTCCAGGGGGAAACGCCTGGTATCTTT
ATAGTCCTGTCGGGTTTCGCCACCTCTGACTTGAGCGTCGATTTTTGTGATGCTCGTCAGGGGGGCGGAG
CCTATGGAAAAACGCCAGCAACGCGGCCTTTTTACGGTTCCTGGCCTTTTGCTGGCCTTTTGCTCACATG
TTCTTTCCTGCGTTATCCCCTGATTCTGTGGATAACCGTATTACCGCCTTTGAGTGAGCTGATACCGCTC
GCCGCAGCCGAACGACCGAGCGCAGCGAGTCAGTGAGCGAGGAAGCGGAAGAGCGCCCAATACGCAAACC
GCCTCTCCCCGCGCGTTGGCCGATTCATTAATGCAGCTGGCACGACAGGTTTCCCGACTGGAAAGCGGGC
AGTGAGCGCAACGCAATTAATACGCGTACCGCTAGCCAGGAAGAGTTTGTAGAAACGCAAAAAGGCCATC
CGTCAGGATGGCCTTCTGCTTAGTTTGATGCCTGGCAGTTTATGGCGGGCGTCCTGCCCGCCACCCTCCG
GGCCGTTGCTTCACAACGTTCAAATCCGCTCCCGGCGGATTTGTCCTACTCAGGAGAGCGTTCACCGACA
AACAACAGATAAAACGAAAGGCCCAGTCTTCCGACTGAGCCTTTCGTTTTATTTGATGCCTGGCAGTTCC
CTACTCTCGCGTTAACGCTAGCATGGATGTTTTCCCAGTCACGACGTT
