>Addgene plasmid #40862 | pLR-NH | addgene partial sequence | sequence record 56127 | pTC14_F1 5'-cctactcaggagagcgttca-3'
AAGGCTCAGTCGGAAGACTGGGCCTTTCGTTTTATTTGATGCCTGGCAGTTCCCTACTCTCGCGTTAACG
CTAGCATGGATGTTTTCCCAGTCACGACGTTGTAAAACGACGGCCAGTCTTAAGCTCGGGCCCGTCTCGC
TATCGCCAGCAATCACGGCGGCAAGCAAGCGCTCGAAAGCATTGTGGCCCAGCTGAGCCGGCCTGATCCG
GCGTTGGCCGCGTTGACCAACGAGAGACGTCTAGACCAGCCAGGACAGAAATGCCTCGACTTCGCTGCTA
CCCAAGGTTGCCGGGTGACGCACACCGTGGAAACGGATGAAGGCACGAACCCAGTGGACATAAGCCTGTT
CGGTTCGTAAGCTGTAATGCAAGTAGCGTATGCGCTCACGCAACTGGTCCAGAACCTTGACCGAACGCAG
CGGTGGTAACGGCGCAGTGGCGGTTTTCATGGCTTGTTATGACTGTTTTTTTGGGGTACAGTCTATGCCT
CGGGCATCCAAGCAGCAAGCGCGTTACGCCGTGGGTCGATGTTTGATGTTATGGAGCAGCAACGATGTTA
CGCAGCAGGGCAGTCGCCCTAAAACAAAGTTAAACATTATGAGGGAAGCGGTGATCGCCGAAGTATCGAC
TCAACTATCAGAGGTAGTTGGCGTCATCGAGCGCCATCTCGAACCGACGTTGCTGGCCGTACATTTGTAC
GGCTCCGCAGTGGATGGCGGCCTGAAGCCACACAGTGATATTGATTTGCTGGTTACGGTGACCGTAAGGC
TTGATGAAACAACGCGGCGAGCTTTGATCAACGACCTTTTGGAAACTTCGGCTTCCCCTGGAGAGAGCGA
GATTCTCCGCGCTGTAGAAGTCACCATTGTTGTGCACGACGACATCATTCCGTGGCGTTATCCAGCTAAG
CGCGAACTGCAATTTGGAGAATGGCAGCGCAATGACATTCTTGCAGGTATCTTCGAGCCAGCCACGATCG
ACATTGATCTGGCTATCTTGCTGACA
